>Addgene plasmid #143658 | TFORF2902 | addgene full sequence | sequence record 400440 | Addgene NGS Result
TTAATGTAGTCTTATGCAATACTCTTGTAGTCTTGCAACATGGTAACGATGAGTTAGCAACATGCCTTAC
AAGGAGAGAAAAAGCACCGTGCATGCCGATTGGTGGAAGTAAGGTGGTACGATCGTGCCTTATTAGGAAG
GCAACAGACGGGTCTGACATGGATTGGACGAACCACTGAATTGCCGCATTGCAGAGATATTGTATTTAAG
TGCCTAGCTCGATACATAAACGGGTCTCTCTGGTTAGACCAGATCTGAGCCTGGGAGCTCTCTGGCTAAC
TAGGGAACCCACTGCTTAAGCCTCAATAAAGCTTGCCTTGAGTGCTTCAAGTAGTGTGTGCCCGTCTGTT
GTGTGACTCTGGTAACTAGAGATCCCTCAGACCCTTTTAGTCAGTGTGGAAAATCTCTAGCAGTGGCGCC
CGAACAGGGACTTGAAAGCGAAAGGGAAACCAGAGGAGCTCTCTCGACGCAGGACTCGGCTTGCTGAAGC
GCGCACGGCAAGAGGCGAGGGGCGGCGACTGGTGAGTACGCCAAAAATTTTGACTAGCGGAGGCTAGAAG
GAGAGAGATGGGTGCGAGAGCGTCAGTATTAAGCGGGGGAGAATTAGATCGCGATGGGAAAAAATTCGGT
TAAGGCCAGGGGGAAAGAAAAAATATAAATTAAAACATATAGTATGGGCAAGCAGGGAGCTAGAACGATT
CGCAGTTAATCCTGGCCTGTTAGAAACATCAGAAGGCTGTAGACAAATACTGGGACAGCTACAACCATCC
CTTCAGACAGGATCAGAAGAACTTAGATCATTATATAATACAGTAGCAACCCTCTATTGTGTGCATCAAA
GGATAGAGATAAAAGACACCAAGGAAGCTTTAGACAAGATAGAGGAAGAGCAAAACAAAAGTAAGACCAC
CGCACAGCAAGCGGCCGCTGATCTTCAGACCTGGAGGAGGAGATATGAGGGACAATTGGAGAAGTGAATT
ATATAAATATAAAGTAGTAAAAATTGAACCATTAGGAGTAGCACCCACCAAGGCAAAGAGAAGAGTGGTG
CAGAGAGAAAAAAGAGCAGTGGGAATAGGAGCTTTGTTCCTTGGGTTCTTGGGAGCAGCAGGAAGCACTA
TGGGCGCAGCGTCAATGACGCTGACGGTACAGGCCAGACAATTATTGTCTGGTATAGTGCAGCAGCAGAA
CAATTTGCTGAGGGCTATTGAGGCGCAACAGCATCTGTTGCAACTCACAGTCTGGGGCATCAAGCAGCTC
CAGGCAAGAATCCTGGCTGTGGAAAGATACCTAAAGGATCAACAGCTCCTGGGGATTTGGGGTTGCTCTG
GAAAACTCATTTGCACCACTGCTGTGCCTTGGAATGCTAGTTGGAGTAATAAATCTCTGGAACAGATTTG
GAATCACACGACCTGGATGGAGTGGGACAGAGAAATTAACAATTACACAAGCTTAATACACTCCTTAATT
GAAGAATCGCAAAACCAGCAAGAAAAGAATGAACAAGAATTATTGGAATTAGATAAATGGGCAAGTTTGT
GGAATTGGTTTAACATAACAAATTGGCTGTGGTATATAAAATTATTCATAATGATAGTAGGAGGCTTGGT
AGGTTTAAGAATAGTTTTTGCTGTACTTTCTATAGTGAATAGAGTTAGGCAGGGATATTCACCATTATCG
TTTCAGACCCACCTCCCAACCCCGAGGGGACCCATGCATTGCATCTCAATTAGTCAGCAACCAGGTGTGG
AAAGTCCCCAGGCTCCCCAGCAGGCAGAAGTATGCAAAGCATGCGTCTCAATTAGTCAGCAACCATAGTC
CCGCCCCTAACTCCGCCCATCCCGCCCCTAACTCCGCCCAGTTCCGCCCATTCTCCGCCCCATGGCTGAC
TAATTTTTTTTATTTATGCAGAGGCCGAGGCCGCCTCGGCCTCTGAGCTATTCCAGAAGTAGTGAGGAGG
CTTTTTTGGAGGCCTAGGCTTTTGCAAAAAGCTTTCTAGAGGTACCACCGGAGCTTACCATGACCGAGTA
CAAGCCCACGGTGCGCCTCGCCACCCGCGACGACGTCCCCAGGGCCGTACGCACCCTCGCCGCCGCGTTC
GCCGACTACCCCGCCACGCGCCACACCGTCGATCCGGACCGCCACATCGAGCGGGTCACCGAGCTGCAAG
AACTCTTCCTCACGCGCGTCGGGCTCGACATCGGCAAGGTGTGGGTCGCGGACGACGGCGCCGCCGTGGC
GGTCTGGACCACGCCGGAGAGCGTCGAAGCGGGGGCGGTGTTCGCCGAGATCGGCCCGCGCATGGCCGAG
TTGAGCGGTTCCCGGCTGGCCGCGCAGCAACAGATGGAAGGCCTCCTGGCGCCGCACCGGCCCAAGGAGC
CCGCGTGGTTCCTGGCCACCGTCGGCGTCTCGCCCGACCACCAGGGCAAGGGTCTGGGCAGCGCCGTCGT
GCTCCCCGGAGTGGAGGCGGCCGAGCGCGCCGGGGTGCCCGCCTTCCTGGAGACCTCCGCGCCCCGCAAC
CTCCCCTTCTACGAGCGGCTCGGCTTCACCGTCACCGCCGACGTCGAGGTGCCCGAAGGACCGCGCACCT
GGTGCATGACCCGCAAGCCCGGTGCCAGTTAACGAATTCTAGATCTTGAGACAAATGGCAGTATTCATCC
ACAATTTTAAAAGAAAAGGGGGGATTGGGGGGTACAGTGCAGGGGAAAGAATAGTAGACATAATAGCAAC
AGACATACAAACTAAAGAATTACAAAAACAAATTACAAAAATTCAAAATTTTCGGGTTTATTACAGGGAC
AGCAGAGATCCACTTTGGCGCCGGCTCGAGGCCTGCAGGTGCAAAGATGGATAAAGTTTTAAACAGAGAG
GAATCTTTGCAGCTAATGGACCTTCTAGGTCTTGAAAGGAGTGGGAATTGGCTCCGGTGCCCGTCAGTGG
GCAGAGCGCACATCGCCCACAGTCCCCGAGAAGTTGGGGGGAGGGGTCGGCAATTGAACCGGTGCCTAGA
GAAGGTGGCGCGGGGTAAACTGGGAAAGTGATGTCGTGTACTGGCTCCGCCTTTTTCCCGAGGGTGGGGG
AGAACCGTATATAAGTGCAGTAGTCGCCGTGAACGTTCTTTTTCGCAACGGGTTTGCCGCCAGAACACAG
GTAAGTGCCGTGTGTGGTTCCCGCGGGCCTGGCCTCTTTACGGGTTATGGCCCTTGCGTGCCTTGAATTA
CTTCCACCTGGCTGCAGTACGTGATTCTTGATCCCGAGCTTCGGGTTGGAAGTGGGTGGGAGAGTTCGAG
GCCTTGCGCTTAAGGAGCCCCTTCGCCTCGTGCTTGAGTTGAGGCCTGGCCTGGGCGCTGGGGCCGCCGC
GTGCGAATCTGGTGGCACCTTCGCGCCTGTCTCGCTGCTTTCGATAAGTCTCTAGCCATTTAAAATTTTT
GATGACCTGCTGCGACGCTTTTTTTCTGGCAAGATAGTCTTGTAAATGCGGGCCAAGATCTGCACACTGG
TATTTCGGTTTTTGGGGCCGCGGGCGGCGACGGGGCCCGTGCGTCCCAGCGCACATGTTCGGCGAGGCGG
GGCCTGCGAGCGCGGCCACCGAGAATCGGACGGGGGTAGTCTCAAGCTGGCCGGCCTGCTCTGGTGCCTG
GCCTCGCGCCGCCGTGTATCGCCCCGCCCTGGGCGGCAAGGCTGGCCCGGTCGGCACCAGTTGCGTGAGC
GGAAAGATGGCCGCTTCCCGGCCCTGCTGCAGGGAGCTCAAAATGGAGGACGCGGCGCTCGGGAGAGCGG
GCGGGTGAGTCACCCACACAAAGGAAAAGGGCCTTTCCGTCCTCAGCCGTCGCTTCATGTGACTCCACGG
AGTACCGGGCGCCGTCCAGGCACCTCGATTAGTTCTCGAGCTTTTGGAGTACGTCGTCTTTAGGTTGGGG
GGAGGGGTTTTATGCGATGGAGTTTCCCCACACTGAGTGGGTGGAGACTGAAGTTAGGCCAGCTTGGCAC
TTGATGTAATTCTCCTTGGAATTTGCCCTTTTTGAGTTTGGATCTTGGTTCATTCTCAAGCCTCAGACAG
TGGTTCAAAGTTTTTTTCTTCCATTTCAGGTGTCGTGAGGCTAGCACCGCCACCATGGCAGTGCCGGCGG
CTTTGATCCCTCCGACCCAGCTGGTCCCCCCTCAACCCCCAATCTCCACGTCTGCTTCCTCCTCTGGCAC
CACCACCTCCACCTCTTCGGCGACTTCGTCTCCGGCTCCTTCCATCGGACCCCCGGCGTCCTCTGGGCCA
ACTCTGTTCCGCCCGGAGCCCATCGCTTCGGCGGCGGCGGCGGCGGCCACAGTCACCTCTACCGGCGGCG
GCGGCGGCGGCGGCGGCAGCGGAGGCGGCGGCGGCAGCAGCGGCAACGGAGGCGGCGGTGGCGGCGGCGG
CGGTGGCAGCAACTGCAACCCCAACCTGGCGGCCGCGAGCAACGGCAGCGGCGGCGGCGGCGGCGGCATC
AGCGCTGGCGGCGGCGTCGCTTCCAGCACCCCCATCAACGCCAGCACCGGCAGCAGCAGCAGCAGCAGTA
GCAGCAGCAGCAGCAGCAGCAGTAGTAGCAGCAGCAGCAGTAGCAGCAGCAGCTGCGGCCCCCTCCCCGG
GAAACCCGTGTACTCAACCCCGTCCCCAGTGGAAAACACCCCTCAGAATAATGAGTGCAAAATGGTGGAT
CTGAGGGGGGCCAAAGTGGCTTCCTTCACGGTGGAGGGCTGCGAGCTGATCTGCCTGCCCCAGGCTTTCG
ACCTGTTCCTGAAGCACTTGGTGGGGGGCTTGCATACGGTCTACACCAAGCTGAAGCGGCTGGAGATCAC
GCCGGTGGTGTGCAATGTGGAACAAGTTCGCATCCTGAGGGGACTGGGCGCCATCCAGCCAGGAGTGAAC
CGCTGCAAACTCATCTCCAGGAAGGACTTCGAGACCCTCTACAATGACTGCACCAACGCAAGTTCTAGAC
CTGGAAGGCCTCCTAAGAGGACTCAAAGTGTCACCTCCCCAGAGAACTCTCACATCATGCCGCATTCTGT
CCCTGGTCTCATGTCTCCTGGGATAATTCCACCAACAGATGAGACCCCGCTTTCTACACCAACCGCAAGA
GACAGCCTTGACAAACTCTCTCTAACTGGGCATGGACAACCACTGCCTCCAGGTTTTCCATCTCCTTTTC
TGTTTCCTGATGGACTGTCTTCCATCGAGACTCTTCTGACTAACATACAGGGGCTGTTGAAAGTTGCCAT
AGATAATGCCAGAGCTCAAGAGAAACAGGTCCAACTGGAAAAAACTGAGCTGAAGATGGATTTTTTAAGG
GAAAGAGAACTAAGGGAAACACTTGAGAAGCAGTTGGCTATGGAACAAAAGAATAGAGCCATAGTTCAAA
AGAGGCTAAAGAAGGAGAAGAAGGCAAAGAGAAAATTGCAGGAAGCACTTGAGTTTGAGACGAAACGGCG
TGAACAAGCAGAACAGACGCTAAAACAGGCAGCTTCAACAGATAGTCTCAGGGTCTTAAATGACTCTCTG
ACCCCAGAGATAGAGGCTGACCGCAGTGGCGGCAGAACAGATGCTGAAAGGACAATACAAGATGGAAGAC
TGTATTTGAAAACTACTGTCATGTACTAGTAATGAACTAGTCCGTAACTTGAAAGTATTTCGATTTCTTG
GCTTTATATATCTTGTGGAAAGGACGAATCTATTGTGACTAAGCCAACTTAACGCGTTAAGTCGACAATC
AACCTCTGGATTACAAAATTTGTGAAAGATTGACTGGTATTCTTAACTATGTTGCTCCTTTTACGCTATG
TGGATACGCTGCTTTAATGCCTTTGTATCATGCTATTGCTTCCCGTATGGCTTTCATTTTCTCCTCCTTG
TATAAATCCTGGTTGCTGTCTCTTTATGAGGAGTTGTGGCCCGTTGTCAGGCAACGTGGCGTGGTGTGCA
CTGTGTTTGCTGACGCAACCCCCACTGGTTGGGGCATTGCCACCACCTGTCAGCTCCTTTCCGGGACTTT
CGCTTTCCCCCTCCCTATTGCCACGGCGGAACTCATCGCCGCCTGCCTTGCCCGCTGCTGGACAGGGGCT
CGGCTGTTGGGCACTGACAATTCCGTGGTGTTGTCGGGGAAATCATCGTCCTTTCCTTGGCTGCTCGCCT
GTGTTGCCACCTGGATTCTGCGCGGGACGTCCTTCTGCTACGTCCCTTCGGCCCTCAATCCAGCGGACCT
TCCTTCCCGCGGCCTGCTGCCGGCTCTGCGGCCTCTTCCGCGTCTTCGCCTTCGCCCTCAGACGAGTCGG
ATCTCCCTTTGGGCCGCCTCCCCGCGTCGACTTTAAGACCAATGACTTACAAGGCAGCTGTAGATCTTAG
CCACTTTTTAAAAGAAAAGGGGGGACTGGAAGGGCTAATTCACTCCCAACGAAGACAAGATCTGCTTTTT
GCTTGTACTGGGTCTCTCTGGTTAGACCAGATCTGAGCCTGGGAGCTCTCTGGCTAACTAGGGAACCCAC
TGCTTAAGCCTCAATAAAGCTTGCCTTGAGTGCTTCAAGTAGTGTGTGCCCGTCTGTTGTGTGACTCTGG
TAACTAGAGATCCCTCAGACCCTTTTAGTCAGTGTGGAAAATCTCTAGCAGTACGTATAGTAGTTCATGT
CATCTTATTATTCAGTATTTATAACTTGCAAAGAAATGAATATCAGAGAGTGAGAGGAACTTGTTTATTG
CAGCTTATAATGGTTACAAATAAAGCAATAGCATCACAAATTTCACAAATAAAGCATTTTTTTCACTGCA
TTCTAGTTGTGGTTTGTCCAAACTCATCAATGTATCTTATCATGTCTGGCTCTAGCTATCCCGCCCCTAA
CTCCGCCCATCCCGCCCCTAACTCCGCCCAGTTCCGCCCATTCTCCGCCCCATGGCTGACTAATTTTTTT
TATTTATGCAGAGGCCGAGGCCGCCTCGGCCTCTGAGCTATTCCAGAAGTAGTGAGGAGGCTTTTTTGGA
GGCCTAGGGACGTACCCAATTCGCCCTATAGTGAGTCGTATTACGCGCGCTCACTGGCCGTCGTTTTACA
ACGTCGTGACTGGGAAAACCCTGGCGTTACCCAACTTAATCGCCTTGCAGCACATCCCCCTTTCGCCAGC
TGGCGTAATAGCGAAGAGGCCCGCACCGATCGCCCTTCCCAACAGTTGCGCAGCCTGAATGGCGAATGGG
[124 nt withheld, positions 7211-7334]
C
[91 nt withheld, positions 7336-7426]
A
[49 nt withheld, positions 7428-7476]
CCTTTGACGTTGGAGTCCACGTTCTTT
[37 nt withheld, positions 7504-7540]
ACCCTATCTCGGTCTATTCTTTTGATTTATAAGGGATTTTGCCGATTTCGGCCTATTGGTTAAAAAATGA
GCTGATTTAACAAAAATTTAACGCGAATTTTAACAAAATATTAACGCTTACAATTTAGGTGGCACTTTTC
GGGGAAATGTGCGCGGAACCCCTATTTGTTTATTTTTCTAAATACATTCAAATATGTATCCGCTCATGAG
ACAATAACCCTGATAAATGCTTCAATAATATTGAAAAAGGAAGAGTATGAGTATTCAACATTTCCGTGTC
GCCCTTATTCCCTTTTTTGCGGCATTTTGCCTTCCTGTTTTTGCTCACCCAGAAACGCTGGTGAAAGTAA
AAGATGCTGAAGATCAGTTGGGTGCACGAGTGGGTTACATCGAACTGGATCTCAACAGCGGTAAGATCCT
TGAGAGTTTTCGCCCCGAAGAACGTTTTCCAATGATGAGCACTTTTAAAGTTCTGCTATGTGGCGCGGTA
TTATCCCGTATTGACGCCGGGCAAGAGCAACTCGGTCGCCGCATACACTATTCTCAGAATGACTTGGTTG
AGTACTCACCAGTCACAGAAAAGCATCTTACGGATGGCATGACAGTAAGAGAATTATGCAGTGCTGCCAT
AACCATGAGTGATAACACTGCGGCCAACTTACTTCTGACAACGATCGGAGGACCGAAGGAGCTAACCGCT
TTTTTGCACAACATGGGGGATCATGTAACTCGCCTTGATCGTTGGGAACCGGAGCTGAATGAAGCCATAC
CAAACGACGAGCGTGACACCACGATGCCTGTAGCAATGGCAACAACGTTGCGCAAACTATTAACTGGCGA
ACTACTTACTCTAGCTTCCCGGCAACAATTAATAGACTGGATGGAGGCGGATAAAGTTGCAGGACCACTT
CTGCGCTCGGCCCTTCCGGCTGGCTGGTTTATTGCTGATAAATCTGGAGCCGGTGAGCGTGGGTCTCGCG
GTATCATTGCAGCACTGGGGCCAGATGGTAAGCCCTCCCGTATCGTAGTTATCTACACGACGGGGAGTCA
GGCAACTATGGATGAACGAAATAGACAGATCGCTGAGATAGGTGCCTCACTGATTAAGCATTGGTAACTG
TCAGACCAAGTTTACTCATATATACTTTAGATTGATTTAAAACTTCATTTTTAATTTAAAAGGATCTAGG
TGAAGATCCTTTTTGATAATCTCATGACCAAAATCCCTTAACGTGAGTTTTCGTTCCACTGAGCGTCAGA
CCCCGTAGAAAAGATCAAAGGATCTTCTTGAGATCCTTTTTTTCTGCGCGTAATCTGCTGCTTGCAAACA
AAAAAACCACCGCTACCAGCGGTGGTTTGTTTGCCGGATCAAGAGCTACCAACTCTTTTTCCGAAGGTAA
CTGGCTTCAGCAGAGCGCAGATACCAAATACTGTTCTTCTAGTGTAGCCGTAGTTAGGCCACCACTTCAA
GAACTCTGTAGCACCGCCTACATACCTCGCTCTGCTAATCCTGTTACCAGTGGCTGCTGCCAGTGGCGAT
AAGTCGTGTCTTACCGGGTTGGACTCAAGACGATAGTTACCGGATAAGGCGCAGCGGTCGGGCTGAACGG
GGGGTTCGTGCACACAGCCCAGCTTGGAGCGAACGACCTACACCGAACTGAGATACCTACAGCGTGAGCT
ATGAGAAAGCGCCACGCTTCCCGAAGGGAGAAAGGCGGACAGGTATCCGGTAAGCGGCAGGGTCGGAACA
GGAGAGCGCACGAGGGAGCTTCCAGGGGGAAACGCCTGGTATCTTTATAGTCCTGTCGGGTTTCGCCACC
TCTGACTTGAGCGTCGATTTTTGTGATGCTCGTCAGGGGGGCGGAGCCTATGGAAAAACGCCAGCAACGC
GGCCTTTTTACGGTTCCTGGCCTTTTGCTGGCCTTTTGCTCACATGTTCTTTCCTGCGTTATCCCCTGAT
TCTGTGGATAACCGTATTACCGCCTTTGAGTGAGCTGATACCGCTCGCCGCAGCCGAACGACCGAGCGCA
GCGAGTCAGTGAGCGAGGAAGCGGAAGAGCGCCCAATACGCAAACCGCCTCTCCCCGCGCGTTGGCCGAT
TCATTAATGCAGCTGGCACGACAGGTTTCCCGACTGGAAAGCGGGCAGTGAGCGCAACGCAATTAATGTG
AGTTAGCTCACTCATTAGGCACCCCAGGCTTTACACTTTATGCTTCCGGCTCGTATGTTGTGTGGAATTG
TGAGCGGATAACAATTTCACACAGGAAACAGCTATGACCATGATTACGCCAAGCGCGCAATTAACCCTCA
CTAAAGGGAACAAAAGCTGGAGCTGCAAGC
Features (pLannotate 1.2.2; 31 found; start..end, strand, type, name):
      5..231     +  promoter       RSV promoter: Rous sarcoma virus enhancer/promoter
    232..412     +  LTR            5' LTR (truncated): truncated 5' long terminal repeat (LTR) from HIV-1
    459..584     +  misc_feature   HIV-1 Ψ: packaging signal of human immunodeficiency virus type 1
    568..931     +  CDS            HIV-1 gag (fragment): gag protein from human immunodeficiency virus 1; gag
   1077..1310    +  misc_feature   RRE: The Rev response element (RRE) of HIV-1 allows for Rev-dependent mRNA export from the nucleus to the cytoplasm.
   1687..1713    +  CDS            Rev (fragment): human immunodeficiency virus 1 (HIV-1) Rev protein; rev; enhances nuclear export of unspliced and incompletely spliced viral mRNAs
   1720..1743    +  promoter       SV40 promoter (fragment): SV40 early promoter
   1744..1815    +  promoter       SV40 promoter (fragment): SV40 enhancer and early promoter
   1839..1974    +  rep_origin     SV40 ori: SV40 origin of replication
   2020..2616    +  CDS            PuroR (fragment): puromycin N-acetyltransferase; pac from Streptomyces; confers resistance to puromycin
   2665..2782    +  misc_feature   cPPT/CTS: central polypurine tract and central termination sequence of HIV-1
   2847..2913    +  CDS            small t antigen (fragment): SV40 (simian virus 40) small t antigen
   2920..4098    +  promoter       EF-1α promoter: strong constitutive promoter for human elongation factor EF-1α
   4115..5626    +  CDS            DACH1 (fragment): DACH1_HUMAN - Also known as DACH. Experimental evidence at protein level: Swiss-Prot protein existence level 1. Transcription factor that is involved in regulation of organogenesis. Seems to be a regulator of SIX1, SIX6 and probably SIX5. Corepression of precursor cell proliferation in myoblasts by SIX1 is switched to coactivation through recruitment of EYA3 to the SIX1-DACH1 complex. Transcriptional activation seems also to involve association of CREBBP. Seems to act as a corepressor of SIX6 in regulating proliferation by directly repressing cyclin-dependent kinase inhibitors, including the p
   5642..5695    +  promoter       U6 promoter (fragment): RNA polymerase III promoter for human U6 snRNA
   5737..6325    +  misc_feature   WPRE: woodchuck hepatitis virus posttranscriptional regulatory element
   6376..6395    +  misc_feature   cPPT/CTS (fragment): central polypurine tract and central termination sequence of HIV-1
   6397..6630    +  LTR            3' LTR (ΔU3): self-inactivating 3' long terminal repeat (LTR) from HIV-1
   6708..6829    +  polyA_signal   SV40 poly(A) signal: SV40 polyadenylation signal
   6869..7004    +  rep_origin     SV40 ori: SV40 origin of replication
   7025..7043    -  promoter       T7 promoter: promoter for bacteriophage T7 RNA polymerase
   7051..7206    +  CDS            lacZα (fragment): LacZα fragment of β-galactosidase; lacZ fragment
   7211..7639    +  rep_origin     f1 ori (sequence partly withheld): f1 bacteriophage origin of replication; arrow indicates direction of (+) strand synthesis
   7692..7796    +  promoter       AmpR promoter: bla
   7797..8657    +  CDS            AmpR: β-lactamase; bla; confers resistance to ampicillin, carbenicillin, and related antibiotics
   8828..9416    +  rep_origin     ori: high-copy-number ColE1/pMB1/pBR322/pUC origin of replication
   9599..9691    +  CDS            lacI (fragment): lac repressor; lacI; The lac repressor binds to the lac operator to inhibit transcription in E. coli. This inhibition can be relieved by adding lactose or isopropyl-β-D-thiogalactopyranoside (IPTG).
   9704..9725    +  protein_bind   CAP binding site: CAP binding activates transcription in the presence of cAMP. E. coli catabolite activator protein
   9740..9770    +  promoter       lac promoter: promoter for the E. coli lac operon
   9778..9794    +  protein_bind   lac operator: The lac repressor binds to the lac operator to inhibit transcription in E. coli. This inhibition can be relieved by adding lactose or isopropyl-β-D-thiogalactopyranoside (IPTG). lac repressor encoded by lacI
   9839..9857    +  promoter       T3 promoter: promoter for bacteriophage T3 RNA polymerase
