[The description below was written by a language model from this plasmid's Addgene catalogue record and pLannotate feature annotations shown in this document.]
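Description:
TFORF2902 is a lentiviral mammalian expression plasmid built on the pLX_TRC317 backbone that carries the human transcription factor DACH1 as a barcoded open reading frame. It belongs to a large collection of transcription factor ORF constructs in which each ORF is paired with a unique 24-bp barcode, so that the factor delivered to a cell can be identified by sequencing in pooled overexpression screens. In bacteria the plasmid is maintained by a high-copy ColE1/pUC-type origin and selected with ampicillin through the β-lactamase gene. An f1 origin and remnants of a lac/T7/T3 cloning region are also present in the backbone. The depositor notes that the plasmid can recombine during propagation.

The viral portion is a self-inactivating HIV-1 design. An RSV promoter is fused to a truncated 5' LTR and drives genomic RNA production in packaging cells. It is followed by the Ψ packaging signal, a gag fragment and the Rev response element, and the unit is closed by a ΔU3 3' LTR with an SV40 polyadenylation signal downstream. Within the provirus, an SV40 early promoter expresses puromycin N-acetyltransferase for selection of transduced cells. A cPPT/CTS element, which aids nuclear import of the viral genome, sits just after this cassette. The EF-1α promoter then drives strong constitutive expression of the synthesized DACH1 ORF, and a WPRE downstream enhances transcript stability and expression. The feature table does not annotate the barcode itself. It presumably lies in the short interval between the ORF and the WPRE, where a small U6-like fragment is called, but the record does not state its position. DACH1 is described as a regulator of organogenesis that works with SIX family proteins. The construct is suited to stable overexpression of DACH1, individually or in pooled directed-differentiation screens.
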