Addgene plasmid #143658: TFORF2902
Purpose: Lentiviral vector for overexpressing transcription factor ORFs with unique 24-bp barcodes. Barcodes facilitate identification of transcription factors in pooled screens.
Depositing lab: Feng Zhang. Depositing organization: Broad Institute. Publication: A transcription factor atlas of directed differentiation. Joung J, Ma S, Tay T, Geiger-Schuller KR, Kirchgatterer PC, Verdine VK, Guo B, Arias-Garcia MA, Allen WE, Singh A, Kuksenko O, Abudayyeh OO, Gootenberg JS, Fu Z, Macrae RK, Buenrostro JD, Regev A, Zhang F. Cell. 2023 Jan 5;186(1):209-229.e26. doi: 10.1016/j.cell.2022.11.026. PubMed 36608654.
Backbone
  Vector backbone: pLX_TRC317
  Backbone manufacturer: Broad Institute Genetic Perturbation Platform
  Backbone size w/o insert (bp): 8264
  Vector type: Mammalian Expression, Lentiviral
  Selectable markers: Puromycin
Growth in bacteria
  Bacterial resistance: Ampicillin, 100 μg/mL
  Growth temperature: 37°C
  Growth strain: NEB Stable
  Copy number: High Copy
Gene/Insert
  Gene/Insert name: DACH1
  Species: H. sapiens (human)
  Insert size (bp): 1616
  Entrez Gene: DACH1 (a.k.a. DACH)
  Promoter: EF1a
  Cloning method: Unknown
  Sequencing primers: 5′ GGGTGGAGACTGAAGTTAGGCCAG; 3′ CACATAGCGTAAAAGGAGCAACATAG
Terms and licenses: Academic/Nonprofit Terms; Industry Terms: Not Available to Industry
Depositor comments: NM_004392,ENST00000620444 . The transcription factor ORF portion of this plasmid was synthesized by Genewiz. Please test multiple small colonies in case of plasmid recombination. To make this collection available in a timely manner, a portion of this collection was not fully sequenced by Addgene. If an Addgene verified full plasmid sequence is not available, please contact us prior to placing an order to request the full sequence.
How to cite: TFORF2902 was a gift from Feng Zhang (Addgene plasmid # 143658 ; http://n2t.net/addgene:143658 ; RRID:Addgene_143658)
