>Addgene plasmid #143658 | TFORF2902 | depositor partial sequence | sequence record 283104 | Insert
ACCGCCACCATGGCAGTGCCGGCGGCTTTGATCCCTCCGACCCAGCTGGTCCCCCCTCAACCCCCAATCT
CCACGTCTGCTTCCTCCTCTGGCACCACCACCTCCACCTCTTCGGCGACTTCGTCTCCGGCTCCTTCCAT
CGGACCCCCGGCGTCCTCTGGGCCAACTCTGTTCCGCCCGGAGCCCATCGCTTCGGCGGCGGCGGCGGCG
GCCACAGTCACCTCTACCGGCGGCGGCGGCGGCGGCGGCGGCAGCGGAGGCGGCGGCGGCAGCAGCGGCA
ACGGAGGCGGCGGTGGCGGCGGCGGCGGTGGCAGCAACTGCAACCCCAACCTGGCGGCCGCGAGCAACGG
CAGCGGCGGCGGCGGCGGCGGCATCAGCGCTGGCGGCGGCGTCGCTTCCAGCACCCCCATCAACGCCAGC
ACCGGCAGCAGCAGCAGCAGCAGTAGCAGCAGCAGCAGCAGCAGCAGTAGTAGCAGCAGCAGCAGTAGCA
GCAGCAGCTGCGGCCCCCTCCCCGGGAAACCCGTGTACTCAACCCCGTCCCCAGTGGAAAACACCCCTCA
GAATAATGAGTGCAAAATGGTGGATCTGAGGGGGGCCAAAGTGGCTTCCTTCACGGTGGAGGGCTGCGAG
CTGATCTGCCTGCCCCAGGCTTTCGACCTGTTCCTGAAGCACTTGGTGGGGGGCTTGCATACGGTCTACA
CCAAGCTGAAGCGGCTGGAGATCACGCCGGTGGTGTGCAATGTGGAACAAGTTCGCATCCTGAGGGGACT
GGGCGCCATCCAGCCAGGAGTGAACCGCTGCAAACTCATCTCCAGGAAGGACTTCGAGACCCTCTACAAT
GACTGCACCAACGCAAGTTCTAGACCTGGAAGGCCTCCTAAGAGGACTCAAAGTGTCACCTCCCCAGAGA
ACTCTCACATCATGCCGCATTCTGTCCCTGGTCTCATGTCTCCTGGGATAATTCCACCAACAGATGAGAC
CCCGCTTTCTACACCAACCGCAAGAGACAGCCTTGACAAACTCTCTCTAACTGGGCATGGACAACCACTG
CCTCCAGGTTTTCCATCTCCTTTTCTGTTTCCTGATGGACTGTCTTCCATCGAGACTCTTCTGACTAACA
TACAGGGGCTGTTGAAAGTTGCCATAGATAATGCCAGAGCTCAAGAGAAACAGGTCCAACTGGAAAAAAC
TGAGCTGAAGATGGATTTTTTAAGGGAAAGAGAACTAAGGGAAACACTTGAGAAGCAGTTGGCTATGGAA
CAAAAGAATAGAGCCATAGTTCAAAAGAGGCTAAAGAAGGAGAAGAAGGCAAAGAGAAAATTGCAGGAAG
CACTTGAGTTTGAGACGAAACGGCGTGAACAAGCAGAACAGACGCTAAAACAGGCAGCTTCAACAGATAG
TCTCAGGGTCTTAAATGACTCTCTGACCCCAGAGATAGAGGCTGACCGCAGTGGCGGCAGAACAGATGCT
GAAAGGACAATACAAGATGGAAGACTGTATTTGAAAACTACTGTCATGTACTAGTAATGAACTAGTCCGT
AACTTGAAAGTATTTCGATTTCTTGGCTTTATATATCTTGTGGAAAGGACGAATCTATTGTGACTAAGCC
AACTTA
