>Addgene plasmid #143658 | TFORF2902 | depositor partial sequence | sequence record 283105 | Barcode
ATCTATTGTGACTAAGCCAACTTA
